Addgene plasmid #197213: pAAV-CAG-miRFP720
Purpose: Expresses the protein of miRFP720 in mammalian cells
Depositing lab: Kiryl Piatkevich. Depositing organization: Westlake University. Publication: Quantitative assessment of near-infrared fluorescent proteins. Zhang H, Papadaki S, Sun X, Wang X, Drobizhev M, Yao L, Rehbock M, Koster RW, Wu L, Namikawa K, Piatkevich KD. Nat Methods. 2023 Sep 4. doi: 10.1038/s41592-023-01975-z. PubMed 37666982.
Backbone
  Vector backbone: pAAV-CAG-WPRE
  Vector type: AAV
Growth in bacteria
  Bacterial resistance: Ampicillin, 100 μg/mL
  Growth temperature: 37°C
  Growth strain: NEB Stable
  Copy number: High Copy
Gene/Insert
  Gene/Insert name: miRFP720
  Species: M. musculus (mouse)
  Cloning method: Gibson Cloning
Terms and licenses: Academic/Nonprofit Terms; Industry Terms: Not Available to Industry
Depositor comments: Please visit https://www.researchsquare.com/article/rs-797586/v1 for preprint.
How to cite: pAAV-CAG-miRFP720 was a gift from Kiryl Piatkevich (Addgene plasmid # 197213 ; http://n2t.net/addgene:197213 ; RRID:Addgene_197213)
