[The description below was written by a language model from this plasmid's Addgene catalogue record and pLannotate feature annotations shown in this document.]
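Description:
pAAV-CAG-miRFP720 is an adeno-associated virus transfer plasmid built on the pAAV-CAG-WPRE backbone for expressing the near-infrared fluorescent protein miRFP720 in mammalian cells. The 5,675-nt sequence carries two AAV2 inverted terminal repeats flanking the expression cassette. These are the cis elements needed to replicate the intervening DNA and package it into recombinant AAV particles when rep, cap and helper functions are supplied in trans. In bacteria the plasmid is maintained by a high-copy ColE1/pUC-type origin and selected with ampicillin through the β-lactamase gene and its own promoter. An f1 phage origin is also present. Short lacI, lacZα and SV40 large T annotations appear to be backbone remnants rather than functional genes.

The payload is driven by the composite CAG promoter, annotated here as a CMV immediate-early enhancer fragment, the chicken β-actin promoter and chimeric β-actin/rabbit β-globin intron sequence. The short "HBB" hit is most likely the end of that β-globin portion. This strong, broadly active promoter transcribes the miRFP720 open reading frame, with no fusion tags annotated. A WPRE follows to enhance transcript stability and expression, and then an SV40 polyadenylation signal, which the table annotates on the reverse strand. miRFP720 is a constitutively fluorescent protein derived from a Rhodopseudomonas palustris bacteriophytochrome, and it requires biliverdin as a chromophore. The catalogue's "mouse" species entry therefore does not match the protein's bacterial origin as annotated. The construct can be used for direct transfection or for AAV production, and it was deposited with a study that quantitatively compared near-infrared fluorescent proteins.
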