Features (pLannotate 1.2.2; 18 found; start..end, strand, type, name):
     31..279     +  enhancer       CMV enhancer (fragment): human cytomegalovirus immediate early enhancer
    281..558     +  promoter       chicken β-actin promoter: No description available
    559..694     +  intron         hybrid intron (fragment): hybrid between chicken β-actin (CBA) and minute virus of mice (MMV) introns (Gray et al., 2011)
    783..913     +  intron         chimeric intron (fragment): chimera between introns from chicken β-actin and rabbit β-globin
    911..973     +  CDS            HBB (fragment): HBB_LEPEU - Experimental evidence at protein level: Swiss-Prot protein existence level 1. Involved in oxygen transport from the lung to the various peripheral tissues. From Lepus europaeus (European hare).
    984..1931    +  CDS            miRFP720: miRFP720 is a basic (constitutively fluorescent) near ir fluorescent protein published in 2018, derived from Rhodopseudomonas palustris. It has low acid sensitivity. It requires the cofactor biliverdin for fluorescence.
   1935..1959    +  misc_feature   MCS (fragment): pBluescript multiple cloning site
   1959..2547    +  misc_feature   WPRE: woodchuck hepatitis virus posttranscriptional regulatory element
   2590..2711    -  polyA_signal   SV40 poly(A) signal: SV40 polyadenylation signal
   2734..2802    -  CDS            large T antigen (fragment): large T antigen from SV40 (simian virus 40)
   2873..3006    +  repeat_region  AAV2 ITR: inverted terminal repeat of adeno-associated virus serotype 2 inverted
   3000..3056    -  CDS            lacI (fragment): lac repressor; lacI; The lac repressor binds to the lac operator to inhibit transcription in E. coli. This inhibition can be relieved by adding lactose or isopropyl-β-D-thiogalactopyranoside (IPTG).
   3239..3827    -  rep_origin     ori: high-copy-number ColE1/pMB1/pBR322/pUC origin of replication
   3998..4858    -  CDS            AmpR: β-lactamase; bla; confers resistance to ampicillin, carbenicillin, and related antibiotics
   4859..4963    -  promoter       AmpR promoter: bla
   5016..5444    -  rep_origin     f1 ori (sequence partly withheld): f1 bacteriophage origin of replication; arrow indicates direction of (+) strand synthesis
   5449..5518    -  CDS            lacZα (fragment): LacZα fragment of β-galactosidase; lacZ fragment
   5513..5645    -  repeat_region  AAV2 ITR (fragment): inverted terminal repeat of adeno-associated virus serotype 2 inverted
>Addgene plasmid #197213 | pAAV-CAG-miRFP720 | addgene full sequence | sequence record 388060 | Addgene NGS Result
TATCTACGTAGCCATGCTCTAGGAAGAGTACCATTGACGTCAATAATGACGTATGTTCCCATAGTAACGC
CAATAGGGACTTTCCATTGACGTCAATGGGTGGAGTATTTACGGTAAACTGCCCACTTGGCAGTACATCA
AGTGTATCATATGCCAAGTACGCCCCCTATTGACGTCAATGACGGTAAATGGCCCGCCTGGCATTATGCC
CAGTACATGACCTTATGGGACTTTCCTACTTGGCAGTACATCTACGTATTAGTCATCGCTATTACCATGG
TCGAGGTGAGCCCCACGTTCTGCTTCACTCTCCCCATCTCCCCCCCCTCCCCACCCCCAATTTTGTATTT
ATTTATTTTTTAATTATTTTGTGCAGCGATGGGGGCGGGGGGGGGGGGGGGGCGCGCGCCAGGCGGGGCG
GGGCGGGGCGAGGGGCGGGGCGGGGCGAGGCGGAGAGGTGCGGCGGCAGCCAATCAGAGCGGCGCGCTCC
GAAAGTTTCCTTTTATGGCGAGGCGGCGGCGGCGGCGGCCCTATAAAAAGCGAAGCGCGCGGCGGGCGGG
AGTCGCTGCGCGCTGCCTTCGCCCCGTGCCCCGCTCCGCCGCCGCCTCGCGCCGCCCGCCCCGGCTCTGA
CTGACCGCGTTACTCCCACAGGTGAGCGGGCGGGACGGCCCTTCTCCTCCGGGCTGTAATTAGCGCTTGG
TTTAATGACGGCTTGTTTCTTTTCTGTGGCTGCGTGAAAGCCTTGAGGGGCTCCGGGAGGGCCCTTTGTG
CGGGGGGAGCGGCTCGGGGCTGTCCGCGGGGGGACGGCTGCCTTCGGGGGGGACGGGGCAGGGCGGGGTT
CGGCTTCTGGCGTGTGACCGGCGGCTCTAGAGCCTCTGCTAACCATGTTCATGCCTTCTTCTTTTTCCTA
CAGCTCCTGGGCAACGTGCTGGTTATTGTGCTGTCTCATCATTTTGGCAAAGAATTGGATCCGGTACCCC
ACCATGGCGGAAGGCTCCGTCGCCAGGCAGCCTGACCTCTTGACCTGCGACGATGAGCCGATCCATATCC
CCGGTGCCATCCAACCGCATGGACTGCTGCTCGCCCTCGCCGCCGACATGACGATCGTTGCCGGCAGCGA
CAACCTTCCCGAACTCACCGGACTGGCGATCGGCGCCCTGATCGGCCGCTCTGCGGCCGATGTCTTCGAC
TCGGAGACGCACAACCGTCTGACGATCGCCTTGGCCGAGCCCGGGGCGGCCGTCGGAGCACCGATCACTG
TCGGCTTCACGATGCGAAAGGACGCAGGCTTCATCGGCTCCTGGCATCGCCATGATCAGCTCATCTTCCT
CGAGCTCGAGCCTCCCCAGCGGGACGTCGCCGAGCCGCAGGCGTTCTTCCGCCGCACCAACAGCGCCATC
CGCCGCCTGCAGGCCGCCGAAACCTTGGAAAGCGCCTGCGCCGCCGCGGCGCAAGAGGTGCGGAAGATTA
CCGGCTTCGATCGGGTGATGATCTATCGCTTCGCCTCCGACTTCAGCGGGTCCGTGATCGCAGAGGATCG
GTGCGCCGAGGTCGAGTCAAAACTAGGCCTGCACTATCCTGCCTCATTCATCCCGGCGCAGGCCCGTCGG
CTCTATACCATCAACCCGGTACGGATCATTCCCGATATCAATTATCGGCCGGTGCCGGTCACCCCAGACC
TCAATCCGGTCACCGGGCGGCCGATTGATCTTAGCTTCGCCATCCTGCGCAGCGTCTCGCCCAACCATCT
GGAGTTCATGCGCAACATAGGCATGCACGGCACGATGTCGATCTCGATTTTGCGCGGCGAGCGACTGTGG
GGATTGATCGTTTGCCATCACCGAACGCCGTACTACGTCGATCTCGATGGCCGCCAAGCCTGCAAGAGAG
TCGCCGAGAGACTGGCCACCCAGATCGGCGTGATGGAAGAGTAAGAATTCGATATCAAGCTTATCGATAA
TCAACCTCTGGATTACAAAATTTGTGAAAGATTGACTGGTATTCTTAACTATGTTGCTCCTTTTACGCTA
TGTGGATACGCTGCTTTAATGCCTTTGTATCATGCTATTGCTTCCCGTATGGCTTTCATTTTCTCCTCCT
TGTATAAATCCTGGTTGCTGTCTCTTTATGAGGAGTTGTGGCCCGTTGTCAGGCAACGTGGCGTGGTGTG
CACTGTGTTTGCTGACGCAACCCCCACTGGTTGGGGCATTGCCACCACCTGTCAGCTCCTTTCCGGGACT
TTCGCTTTCCCCCTCCCTATTGCCACGGCGGAACTCATCGCCGCCTGCCTTGCCCGCTGCTGGACAGGGG
CTCGGCTGTTGGGCACTGACAATTCCGTGGTGTTGTCGGGGAAATCATCGTCCTTTCCTTGGCTGCTCGC
CTGTGTTGCCACCTGGATTCTGCGCGGGACGTCCTTCTGCTACGTCCCTTCGGCCCTCAATCCAGCGGAC
CTTCCTTCCCGCGGCCTGCTGCCGGCTCTGCGGCCTCTTCCGCGTCTTCGCCTTCGCCCTCAGACGAGTC
GGATCTCCCTTTGGGCCGCCTCCCCGCATCGATACCGTCGACCCGGGCGGCCGCTTCGAGCAGACATGAT
AAGATACATTGATGAGTTTGGACAAACCACAACTAGAATGCAGTGAAAAAAATGCTTTATTTGTGAAATT
TGTGATGCTATTGCTTTATTTGTAACCATTATAAGCTGCAATAAACAAGTTAACAACAACAATTGCATTC
ATTTTATGTTTCAGGTTCAGGGGGAGATGTGGGAGGTTTTTTAAAGCAAGTAAAACCTCTACAAATGTGG
TAAAATCGATAAGGATCTTCCTAGAGCATGGCTACGTAGATAAGTAGCATGGCGGGTTAATCATTAACTA
CAAGGAACCCCTAGTGATGGAGTTGGCCACTCCCTCTCTGCGCGCTCGCTCGCTCACTGAGGCCGGGCGA
CCAAAGGTCGCCCGACGCCCGGGCTTTGCCCGGGCGGCCTCAGTGAGCGAGCGAGCGCGCAGCTGCATTA
ATGAATCGGCCAACGCGCGGGGAGAGGCGGTTTGCGTATTGGGCGCTCTTCCGCTTCCTCGCTCACTGAC
TCGCTGCGCTCGGTCGTTCGGCTGCGGCGAGCGGTATCAGCTCACTCAAAGGCGGTAATACGGTTATCCA
CAGAATCAGGGGATAACGCAGGAAAGAACATGTGAGCAAAAGGCCAGCAAAAGGCCAGGAACCGTAAAAA
GGCCGCGTTGCTGGCGTTTTTCCATAGGCTCCGCCCCCCTGACGAGCATCACAAAAATCGACGCTCAAGT
CAGAGGTGGCGAAACCCGACAGGACTATAAAGATACCAGGCGTTTCCCCCTGGAAGCTCCCTCGTGCGCT
CTCCTGTTCCGACCCTGCCGCTTACCGGATACCTGTCCGCCTTTCTCCCTTCGGGAAGCGTGGCGCTTTC
TCATAGCTCACGCTGTAGGTATCTCAGTTCGGTGTAGGTCGTTCGCTCCAAGCTGGGCTGTGTGCACGAA
CCCCCCGTTCAGCCCGACCGCTGCGCCTTATCCGGTAACTATCGTCTTGAGTCCAACCCGGTAAGACACG
ACTTATCGCCACTGGCAGCAGCCACTGGTAACAGGATTAGCAGAGCGAGGTATGTAGGCGGTGCTACAGA
GTTCTTGAAGTGGTGGCCTAACTACGGCTACACTAGAAGAACAGTATTTGGTATCTGCGCTCTGCTGAAG
CCAGTTACCTTCGGAAAAAGAGTTGGTAGCTCTTGATCCGGCAAACAAACCACCGCTGGTAGCGGTGGTT
TTTTTGTTTGCAAGCAGCAGATTACGCGCAGAAAAAAAGGATCTCAAGAAGATCCTTTGATCTTTTCTAC
GGGGTCTGACGCTCAGTGGAACGAAAACTCACGTTAAGGGATTTTGGTCATGAGATTATCAAAAAGGATC
TTCACCTAGATCCTTTTAAATTAAAAATGAAGTTTTAAATCAATCTAAAGTATATATGAGTAAACTTGGT
CTGACAGTTACCAATGCTTAATCAGTGAGGCACCTATCTCAGCGATCTGTCTATTTCGTTCATCCATAGT
TGCCTGACTCCCCGTCGTGTAGATAACTACGATACGGGAGGGCTTACCATCTGGCCCCAGTGCTGCAATG
ATACCGCGAGACCCACGCTCACCGGCTCCAGATTTATCAGCAATAAACCAGCCAGCCGGAAGGGCCGAGC
GCAGAAGTGGTCCTGCAACTTTATCCGCCTCCATCCAGTCTATTAATTGTTGCCGGGAAGCTAGAGTAAG
TAGTTCGCCAGTTAATAGTTTGCGCAACGTTGTTGCCATTGCTACAGGCATCGTGGTGTCACGCTCGTCG
TTTGGTATGGCTTCATTCAGCTCCGGTTCCCAACGATCAAGGCGAGTTACATGATCCCCCATGTTGTGCA
AAAAAGCGGTTAGCTCCTTCGGTCCTCCGATCGTTGTCAGAAGTAAGTTGGCCGCAGTGTTATCACTCAT
GGTTATGGCAGCACTGCATAATTCTCTTACTGTCATGCCATCCGTAAGATGCTTTTCTGTGACTGGTGAG
TACTCAACCAAGTCATTCTGAGAATAGTGTATGCGGCGACCGAGTTGCTCTTGCCCGGCGTCAATACGGG
ATAATACCGCGCCACATAGCAGAACTTTAAAAGTGCTCATCATTGGAAAACGTTCTTCGGGGCGAAAACT
CTCAAGGATCTTACCGCTGTTGAGATCCAGTTCGATGTAACCCACTCGTGCACCCAACTGATCTTCAGCA
TCTTTTACTTTCACCAGCGTTTCTGGGTGAGCAAAAACAGGAAGGCAAAATGCCGCAAAAAAGGGAATAA
GGGCGACACGGAAATGTTGAATACTCATACTCTTCCTTTTTCAATATTATTGAAGCATTTATCAGGGTTA
TTGTCTCATGAGCGGATACATATTTGAATGTATTTAGAAAAATAAACAAATAGGGGTTCCGCGCACATTT
CCCCGAAAAGTGCCACCTAAATTGTAAGCGTTAATATTTTGTTAAAATTCGCGTTAAATTTTTGTTAAAT
CAGCTCATTTTTTAACCAATAGGCCGAAATCGGCAAAATCCCTTATAAATCAAAAGAATAGACCGAGATA
GGGT
[37 nt withheld, positions 5115-5151]
AAAGAACGTGGACTCCAACGTCAAAGG
[49 nt withheld, positions 5179-5227]
T
[91 nt withheld, positions 5229-5319]
G
[124 nt withheld, positions 5321-5444]
CCCATTCGCCATTCAGGCTGCGCAACTGTTGGGAAGGGCGATCGGTGCGGGCCTCTTCGCTATTACGCCA
GCTGCGCGCTCGCTCGCTCACTGAGGCCGCCCGGGCAAAGCCCGGGCGTCGGGCGACCTTTGGTCGCCCG
GCCTCAGTGAGCGAGCGAGCGCGCAGAGAGGGAGTGGCCAACTCCATCACTAGGGGTTCCTTGTAGTTAA
TGATTAACCCGCCATGCTACT
